Addgene plasmid #238107: pTmpl-miniDonor-GFP
Purpose: Mini donor expressing GFP, used for PCR to generate IVT template.
Depositing lab: Feng Zhang. Depositing organization: Broad Institute. Publication: Structure and biochemistry-guided engineering of an all-RNA system for DNA insertion with R2 retrotransposons. Edmonds KK, Wilkinson ME, Strebinger D, Chen H, Lash B, Schaefer CC, Zhu S, Liu D, Zilberzwige-Tal S, Ladha A, Walsh ML, Frangieh CJ, Vaz Reay NA, Macrae RK, Wang X, Zhang F. Nat Commun. 2025 Jul 2;16(1):6079. doi: 10.1038/s41467-025-61321-z. PubMed 40603868.
Backbone
  Vector backbone: pDIRECT
  Vector type: Mammalian Expression
Growth in bacteria
  Bacterial resistance: Ampicillin, 100 μg/mL
  Growth temperature: 37°C
  Growth strain: DH5alpha
  Copy number: High Copy
Gene/Insert
  Gene/Insert name: CMV-GFP-syntheticPA flanked by R2Tg UTRs and 28S sequence
Terms and licenses: Academic/Nonprofit Terms; Industry Terms: Not Available to Industry
How to cite: pTmpl-miniDonor-GFP was a gift from Feng Zhang (Addgene plasmid # 238107 ; http://n2t.net/addgene:238107 ; RRID:Addgene_238107)
