[The description below was written by a language model from this plasmid's Addgene catalogue record and pLannotate feature annotations shown in this document.]
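Description:
pTmpl-miniDonor-GFP is a 4,490 nt, high-copy plasmid built on the pDIRECT backbone and catalogued as a mammalian expression vector, although its stated role is as a PCR template: the donor region is amplified to produce a DNA template for in vitro transcription (IVT). It is propagated in E. coli through a ColE1/pUC-type origin and selected with ampicillin via the bla (β-lactamase) gene and its native promoter. The backbone also carries an f1 phage origin and the usual remnants of a pUC-style cloning region, namely a lacI fragment, CAP binding site, lac promoter and operator, and a lacZα fragment on either side of the insert. These remnants play no evident part in the donor's function.

The payload is a compact "mini donor" for R2 retrotransposon-mediated DNA insertion. According to the catalogue entry it consists of a CMV-GFP-synthetic poly(A) cassette flanked by R2Tg untranslated regions and 28S sequence. The feature table confirms the reporter cassette: the human CMV immediate early enhancer and promoter drive EGFP, followed directly by a short synthetic polyadenylation signal. The R2Tg UTRs and 28S segments are not annotated. They presumably occupy the unannotated stretches between the lac elements and the CMV enhancer and between the poly(A) signal and the lacZα fragment, but the record does not give their exact boundaries. No phage RNA polymerase promoter for IVT is annotated either, so how transcription is primed in the PCR product is not stated.

In R2 systems, the element's UTRs are recognised by the R2 protein and the 28S rDNA sequence corresponds to its natural target site. Transcribing this donor therefore yields an RNA template for insertion of the GFP cassette, consistent with the associated work on an all-RNA insertion system, with GFP fluorescence serving as the readout of successful integration.
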