Features (pLannotate 1.2.2; 13 found; start..end, strand, type, name):
     27..131     +  promoter       AmpR promoter: bla
    132..992     +  CDS            AmpR: β-lactamase; bla; confers resistance to ampicillin, carbenicillin, and related antibiotics
   1163..1751    +  rep_origin     ori: high-copy-number ColE1/pMB1/pBR322/pUC origin of replication
   1934..2026    +  CDS            lacI (fragment): lac repressor; lacI; The lac repressor binds to the lac operator to inhibit transcription in E. coli. This inhibition can be relieved by adding lactose or isopropyl-β-D-thiogalactopyranoside (IPTG).
   2039..2060    +  protein_bind   CAP binding site: CAP binding activates transcription in the presence of cAMP. E. coli catabolite activator protein
   2075..2105    +  promoter       lac promoter: promoter for the E. coli lac operon
   2113..2129    +  protein_bind   lac operator: The lac repressor binds to the lac operator to inhibit transcription in E. coli. This inhibition can be relieved by adding lactose or isopropyl-β-D-thiogalactopyranoside (IPTG). lac repressor encoded by lacI
   2276..2655    +  enhancer       CMV enhancer: human cytomegalovirus immediate early enhancer
   2656..2859    +  promoter       CMV promoter: human cytomegalovirus (CMV) immediate early promoter
   2894..3610    +  CDS            EGFP: EGFP is a basic (constitutively fluorescent) green fluorescent protein published in 1996, derived from Aequorea victoria. It is reported to be a rapidly-maturing weak dimer with moderate acid sensitivity.
   3614..3662    +  polyA_signal   poly(A) signal: synthetic polyadenylation signal
   3877..4031    +  CDS            lacZα (fragment): LacZα fragment of β-galactosidase; lacZ fragment
   4062..4490    -  rep_origin     f1 ori (sequence partly withheld): f1 bacteriophage origin of replication; arrow indicates direction of (+) strand synthesis
>Addgene plasmid #238107 | pTmpl-miniDonor-GFP | addgene full sequence | sequence record 476062 | Addgene NGS Result
CAGGTGGCACTTTTCGGGGAAATGTGCGCGGAACCCCTATTTGTTTATTTTTCTAAATACATTCAAATAT
GTATCCGCTCATGAGACAATAACCCTGATAAATGCTTCAATAATATTGAAAAAGGAAGAGTATGAGTATT
CAACATTTCCGTGTCGCCCTTATTCCCTTTTTTGCGGCATTTTGCCTTCCTGTTTTTGCTCACCCAGAAA
CGCTGGTGAAAGTAAAAGATGCTGAAGATCAGTTGGGTGCACGAGTGGGTTACATCGAACTGGATCTCAA
CAGCGGTAAGATCCTTGAGAGTTTTCGCCCCGAAGAACGTTTTCCAATGATGAGCACTTTTAAAGTTCTG
CTATGTGGCGCGGTATTATCCCGTATTGACGCCGGGCAAGAGCAACTCGGTCGCCGCATACACTATTCTC
AGAATGACTTGGTTGAGTACTCACCAGTCACAGAAAAGCATCTTACGGATGGCATGACAGTAAGAGAATT
ATGCAGTGCTGCCATAACCATGAGTGATAACACTGCGGCCAACTTACTTCTGACAACGATCGGAGGACCG
AAGGAGCTAACCGCTTTTTTGCACAACATGGGGGATCATGTAACTCGCCTTGATCGTTGGGAACCGGAGC
TGAATGAAGCCATACCAAACGACGAGCGTGACACCACGATGCCTGTAGCAATGGCAACAACGTTGCGCAA
ACTATTAACTGGCGAACTACTTACTCTAGCTTCCCGGCAACAATTAATAGACTGGATGGAGGCGGATAAA
GTTGCAGGACCACTTCTGCGCTCGGCCCTTCCGGCTGGCTGGTTTATTGCTGATAAATCTGGAGCCGGTG
AGCGTGGGTCTCGCGGTATCATTGCAGCACTGGGGCCAGATGGTAAGCCCTCCCGTATCGTAGTTATCTA
CACGACGGGGAGTCAGGCAACTATGGATGAACGAAATAGACAGATCGCTGAGATAGGTGCCTCACTGATT
AAGCATTGGTAACTGTCAGACCAAGTTTACTCATATATACTTTAGATTGATTTAAAACTTCATTTTTAAT
TTAAAAGGATCTAGGTGAAGATCCTTTTTGATAATCTCATGACCAAAATCCCTTAACGTGAGTTTTCGTT
CCACTGAGCGTCAGACCCCGTAGAAAAGATCAAAGGATCTTCTTGAGATCCTTTTTTTCTGCGCGTAATC
TGCTGCTTGCAAACAAAAAAACCACCGCTACCAGCGGTGGTTTGTTTGCCGGATCAAGAGCTACCAACTC
TTTTTCCGAAGGTAACTGGCTTCAGCAGAGCGCAGATACCAAATACTGTTCTTCTAGTGTAGCCGTAGTT
AGGCCACCACTTCAAGAACTCTGTAGCACCGCCTACATACCTCGCTCTGCTAATCCTGTTACCAGTGGCT
GCTGCCAGTGGCGATAAGTCGTGTCTTACCGGGTTGGACTCAAGACGATAGTTACCGGATAAGGCGCAGC
GGTCGGGCTGAACGGGGGGTTCGTGCACACAGCCCAGCTTGGAGCGAACGACCTACACCGAACTGAGATA
CCTACAGCGTGAGCTATGAGAAAGCGCCACGCTTCCCGAAGGGAGAAAGGCGGACAGGTATCCGGTAAGC
GGCAGGGTCGGAACAGGAGAGCGCACGAGGGAGCTTCCAGGGGGAAACGCCTGGTATCTTTATAGTCCTG
TCGGGTTTCGCCACCTCTGACTTGAGCGTCGATTTTTGTGATGCTCGTCAGGGGGGCGGAGCCTATGGAA
AAACGCCAGCAACGCGGCCTTTTTACGGTTCCTGGCCTTTTGCTGGCCTTTTGCTCACATGTTCTTTCCT
GCGTTATCCCCTGATTCTGTGGATAACCGTATTACCGCCTTTGAGTGAGCTGATACCGCTCGCCGCAGCC
GAACGACCGAGCGCAGCGAGTCAGTGAGCGAGGAAGCGGAAGAGCGCCCAATACGCAAACCGCCTCTCCC
CGCGCGTTGGCCGATTCATTAATGCAGCTGGCACGACAGGTTTCCCGACTGGAAAGCGGGCAGTGAGCGC
AACGCAATTAATGTGAGTTAGCTCACTCATTAGGCACCCCAGGCTTTACACTTTATGCTTCCGGCTCGTA
TGTTGTGTGGAATTGTGAGCGGATAACAATTTCACACAGGAAACAGCTATGACCATGAGGCGCGCCGTTG
ACGCGATGTGATTTCTGCCCAGTGCTCTGAATGTCAAAGTGAAGAAATTCAATGAAGCGCGGGTAAACGG
CGGGAGTAACTATGACTCTCTTAAGGGGATCCGTTGACATTGATTATTGACTAGTTATTAATAGTAATCA
ATTACGGGGTCATTAGTTCATAGCCCATATATGGAGTTCCGCGTTACATAACTTACGGTAAATGGCCCGC
CTGGCTGACCGCCCAACGACCCCCGCCCATTGACGTCAATAATGACGTATGTTCCCATAGTAACGCCAAT
AGGGACTTTCCATTGACGTCAATGGGTGGAGTATTTACGGTAAACTGCCCACTTGGCAGTACATCAAGTG
TATCATATGCCAAGTACGCCCCCTATTGACGTCAATGACGGTAAATGGCCCGCCTGGCATTATGCCCAGT
ACATGACCTTATGGGACTTTCCTACTTGGCAGTACATCTACGTATTAGTCATCGCTATTACCATGGTGAT
GCGGTTTTGGCAGTACATCAATGGGCGTGGATAGCGGTTTGACTCACGGGGATTTCCAAGTCTCCACCCC
ATTGACGTCAATGGGAGTTTGTTTTGGCACCAAAATCAACGGGACTTTCCAAAATGTCGTAACAACTCCG
CCCCATTGACGCAAATGGGCGGTAGGCGTGTACGGTGGGAGGTCTATATAAGCAGAGCTCTCTGGCTAAC
TAGAGAACCCACTGCTTGCCACCATGGTGAGCAAGGGCGAGGAGCTGTTCACCGGGGTGGTGCCCATCCT
GGTCGAGCTGGACGGCGACGTAAACGGCCACAAGTTCAGCGTGTCCGGCGAGGGCGAGGGCGATGCCACC
TACGGCAAGCTGACCCTGAAGTTCATCTGCACCACCGGCAAGCTGCCCGTGCCCTGGCCCACCCTCGTGA
CCACCCTGACCTACGGCGTGCAGTGCTTCAGCCGCTACCCCGACCACATGAAGCAGCACGACTTCTTCAA
GTCCGCCATGCCCGAAGGCTACGTCCAGGAGCGCACCATCTTCTTCAAGGACGACGGCAACTACAAGACC
CGCGCCGAGGTGAAGTTCGAGGGCGACACCCTGGTGAACCGCATCGAGCTGAAGGGCATCGACTTCAAGG
AGGACGGCAACATCCTGGGGCACAAGCTGGAGTACAACTACAACAGCCACAACGTCTATATCATGGCCGA
CAAGCAGAAGAACGGCATCAAGGTGAACTTCAAGATCCGCCACAACATCGAGGACGGCAGCGTGCAGCTG
GCCGACCACTACCAGCAGAACACCCCCATCGGCGACGGCCCCGTGCTGCTGCCCGACAACCACTACCTGA
GCACCCAGTCCGCCCTGAGCAAAGACCCCAACGAGAAGCGCGATCACATGGTCCTGCTGGAGTTCGTGAC
CGCCGCCGGGATCACTCTCGGCATGGACGAGCTGTACAAGTAAAATAAAAGATCTTTATTTTCATTAGAT
CTGTGTGTTGGTTTTTTGTGTGAAGCTTCACCTGATTTGGACCAATTCACGGGATTTGTCCAAGGTGGAC
GGGCCACCTTTACTTAACCCGGAAAAGGAACATATATAATTTATGTGTGTTCGATAAATAGCCAAATGCC
TCGTCATCTAATTAGTGACGCGCATGAATGGATGAACGAGATTCCCACTGTCCCTACCTACTATCCAGCG
AAACCACAGCCAAGGGAAGCGGCCGCCACTGGCCGTCGTTTTACAACGTCGTGACTGGGAAAACCCTGGC
GTTACCCAACTTAATCGCCTTGCAGCACATCCCCCTTTCGCCAGCTGGCGTAATAGCGAAGAGGCCCGCA
CCGATCGCCCTTCCCAACAGTTGCGCAGCCTGAATGGCGAATGGAAATTGTAAGCGTTAATATTTTGTTA
AAATTCGCGTTAAATTTTTGTTAAATCAGCTCATTTTTTAACCAATAGGCCGAAATCGGCAAAATCCCTT
ATAAATCAAAAGAATAGACCGAGATAGGGT
[37 nt withheld, positions 4161-4197]
AAAGAACGTGGACTCCAACGTCAAAGG
[49 nt withheld, positions 4225-4273]
T
[91 nt withheld, positions 4275-4365]
G
[124 nt withheld, positions 4367-4490]
